Addgene plasmid #132969: p5E-6xgata2aECE
Purpose: gata2a endothelial enhancer (x6) in p5E Gateway vector
Depositing lab: Nathan Lawson. Depositing organization: University of Massachusetts, Worcester. Publication: Valves Are a Conserved Feature of the Zebrafish Lymphatic System. Shin M, Nozaki T, Idrizi F, Isogai S, Ogasawara K, Ishida K, Yuge S, Roscoe B, Wolfe SA, Fukuhara S, Mochizuki N, Deguchi T, Lawson ND. Dev Cell. 2019 Nov 4;51(3):374-386.e5. doi: 10.1016/j.devcel.2019.08.019. Epub 2019 Sep 26. PubMed 31564611.
Backbone
  Vector backbone: pDONR221
  Backbone size w/o insert (bp): 2643
  Total vector size (bp): 2929
  Vector type: Gateway vector
Growth in bacteria
  Bacterial resistance: Kanamycin, 50 μg/mL
  Growth temperature: 37°C
  Growth strain: DH5alpha
  Copy number: High Copy
Gene/Insert
  Gene/Insert name: gata2a endothelial enhancer (x6)
  Species: D. rerio (zebrafish)
  Insert size (bp): 286
  Cloning method: Gateway Cloning
  Sequencing primers: 5′ M13F; 3′ M13R-pUC
Terms and licenses: Academic/Nonprofit Terms; Industry Terms: Not Available to Industry
How to cite: p5E-6xgata2aECE was a gift from Nathan Lawson (Addgene plasmid # 132969 ; http://n2t.net/addgene:132969 ; RRID:Addgene_132969)
