[The description below was written by a language model from this plasmid's Addgene catalogue record and pLannotate feature annotations shown in this document.]
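Description:
p5E-6xgata2aECE is a 5′ entry clone for multisite Gateway assembly, carrying six copies of an endothelial enhancer element from the zebrafish (Danio rerio) gata2a gene. The catalogue lists a pDONR221-type backbone and a total size of 2,929 bp, with a 286 bp insert introduced by Gateway cloning. It is a purely bacterial shuttle plasmid. A high-copy ColE1/pUC-type origin drives replication in E. coli, and an aminoglycoside phosphotransferase gene (KanR) provides kanamycin selection. rrnB T1 and T2 terminators sit upstream of the cloning region, where they insulate the insert from read-through transcription. A T7 promoter and short annotated lacZα and lacI fragments are backbone remnants with no evident functional role here.

The enhancer multimer lies in the unannotated interval between the recombination sites called by the automated annotation: an attL-type fragment overlapping an attB4 core on the 5′ side, and attR1 on the 3′ side. This pattern fits the attL4/attR1 flanks typical of p5E entry vectors, although the annotation labels the upstream site only as an attL1 fragment. These sites allow an LR reaction to place the enhancer at the 5′ position of a destination vector, upstream of middle and 3′ entry elements such as a reporter or effector coding sequence and a polyadenylation signal. The record does not mention a minimal promoter within the insert, so it is unclear whether one must be supplied separately. The plasmid serves as a building block for zebrafish transgenes with gata2a enhancer-driven endothelial expression. The associated publication concerns valves in the zebrafish lymphatic system.
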