Features (pLannotate 1.2.2; 10 found; start..end, strand, type, name):
     24..51      -  terminator     rrnB T2 terminator: transcription terminator T2 from the E. coli rrnB gene
    183..226     +  terminator     rrnB T1 terminator: Escherichia coli rrnB; transcription terminator T1 from the E. coli rrnB gene
    273..309     -  CDS            lacZα (fragment): LacZα fragment of β-galactosidase; lacZ fragment
    348..433     +  protein_bind   attL1 (fragment): mutant version of attL; recombination site for the Gateway® LR reaction LR Clonase™
    424..444     +  protein_bind   attB4: mutant version of attB; core recombination site for the Gateway® BP reaction BP Clonase™
    731..854     +  protein_bind   attR1: mutant version of attR; recombination site for the Gateway® LR reaction LR Clonase™
    927..945     -  promoter       T7 promoter: promoter for bacteriophage T7 RNA polymerase
   1079..1888    +  CDS            KanR: aminoglycoside phosphotransferase; aph(3')-Ia; confers resistance to kanamycin in bacteria or G418 (Geneticin®) in eukaryotes
   2035..2623    +  rep_origin     ori: high-copy-number ColE1/pMB1/pBR322/pUC origin of replication
   2806..2898    +  CDS            lacI (fragment): lac repressor; lacI; The lac repressor binds to the lac operator to inhibit transcription in E. coli. This inhibition can be relieved by adding lactose or isopropyl-β-D-thiogalactopyranoside (IPTG).
>Addgene plasmid #132969 | p5E-6xgata2aECE | addgene full sequence | sequence record 263452 | Addgene NGS Result
CAGGAAGAGTTTGTAGAAACGCAAAAAGGCCATCCGTCAGGATGGCCTTCTGCTTAGTTTGATGCCTGGC
AGTTTATGGCGGGCGTCCTGCCCGCCACCCTCCGGGCCGTTGCTTCACAACGTTCAAATCCGCTCCCGGC
GGATTTGTCCTACTCAGGAGAGCGTTCACCGACAAACAACAGATAAAACGAAAGGCCCAGTCTTCCGACT
GAGCCTTTCGTTTTATTTGATGCCTGGCAGTTCCCTACTCTCGCGTTAACGCTAGCATGGATGTTTTCCC
AGTCACGACGTTGTAAAACGACGGCCAGTCTTAAGCTCGGGCCCGAGTTAACGCTACCATGGAGCTCCAA
ATAATGATTTTATTTTGACTGATAGTGACCTGTTCGTTGCAACAAATTGATAAGCAATGCTTTTTTATAA
TGCCAACTTTGTATAGAAAAGTTGAGTTGTTTCCTATCCGGATATCTGCCCGGGCCCGATAAAGTTGTTT
CCTATCCGGATATCTGCCCGGGCCCGATAACACGTCACGCACGTGCAGTACTAGTTGTTTCCTATCCGGA
TATCTGCCCGGGCCCGATAAAGTTGTTTCCTATCCGGATATCTGCCCGGGCCCGATAACACGTCACGCAC
GTGCAGTACTAGTTGTTTCCTATCCGGATATCTGCCCGGGCCCGATAAAGTTGTTTCCTATCCGGATATC
TGCCCGGGCCCGATAAGCTTAATTCTCGAGCAAGTTTGTACAAAAAAGTTGAACGAGAAACGTAAAATGA
TATAAATATCAATATATTAAATTAGATTTTGCATAAAAAACAGACTACATAATACTGTAAAACACAACAT
ATGCAGTCACTATGAACCAACTACTTAGATGGTATTAGTGACCTGTAGAATTCGAGCTCTAGAGCTGCAG
GGCGGCCGCGATATCCCCTATAGTGAGTCGTATTACATGGTCATAGCTGTTTCCTGGCAGCTCTGGCCCG
TGTCTCAAAATCTCTGATGTTACATTGCACAAGATAAAAATATATCATCATGAACAATAAAACTGTCTGC
TTACATAAACAGTAATACAAGGGGTGTTATGAGCCATATTCAACGGGAAACGTCGAGGCCGCGATTAAAT
TCCAACATGGATGCTGATTTATATGGGTATAAATGGGCTCGCGATAATGTCGGGCAATCAGGTGCGACAA
TCTATCGCTTGTATGGGAAGCCCGATGCGCCAGAGTTGTTTCTGAAACATGGCAAAGGTAGCGTTGCCAA
TGATGTTACAGATGAGATGGTCAGACTAAACTGGCTGACGGAATTTATGCCTCTTCCGACCATCAAGCAT
TTTATCCGTACTCCTGATGATGCATGGTTACTCACCACTGCGATCCCCGGAAAAACAGCATTCCAGGTAT
TAGAAGAATATCCTGATTCAGGTGAAAATATTGTTGATGCGCTGGCAGTGTTCCTGCGCCGGTTGCATTC
GATTCCTGTTTGTAATTGTCCTTTTAACAGCGATCGCGTATTTCGTCTCGCTCAGGCGCAATCACGAATG
AATAACGGTTTGGTTGATGCGAGTGATTTTGATGACGAGCGTAATGGCTGGCCTGTTGAACAAGTCTGGA
AAGAAATGCATAAACTTTTGCCATTCTCACCGGATTCAGTCGTCACTCATGGTGATTTCTCACTTGATAA
CCTTATTTTTGACGAGGGGAAATTAATAGGTTGTATTGATGTTGGACGAGTCGGAATCGCAGACCGATAC
CAGGATCTTGCCATCCTATGGAACTGCCTCGGTGAGTTTTCTCCTTCATTACAGAAACGGCTTTTTCAAA
AATATGGTATTGATAATCCTGATATGAATAAATTGCAGTTTCATTTGATGCTCGATGAGTTTTTCTAATC
AGAATTGGTTAATTGGTTGTAACACTGGCAGAGCATTACGCTGACTTGACGGGACGGCGCAAGCTCATGA
CCAAAATCCCTTAACGTGAGTTACGCGTCGTTCCACTGAGCGTCAGACCCCGTAGAAAAGATCAAAGGAT
CTTCTTGAGATCCTTTTTTTCTGCGCGTAATCTGCTGCTTGCAAACAAAAAAACCACCGCTACCAGCGGT
GGTTTGTTTGCCGGATCAAGAGCTACCAACTCTTTTTCCGAAGGTAACTGGCTTCAGCAGAGCGCAGATA
CCAAATACTGTTCTTCTAGTGTAGCCGTAGTTAGGCCACCACTTCAAGAACTCTGTAGCACCGCCTACAT
ACCTCGCTCTGCTAATCCTGTTACCAGTGGCTGCTGCCAGTGGCGATAAGTCGTGTCTTACCGGGTTGGA
CTCAAGACGATAGTTACCGGATAAGGCGCAGCGGTCGGGCTGAACGGGGGGTTCGTGCACACAGCCCAGC
TTGGAGCGAACGACCTACACCGAACTGAGATACCTACAGCGTGAGCTATGAGAAAGCGCCACGCTTCCCG
AAGGGAGAAAGGCGGACAGGTATCCGGTAAGCGGCAGGGTCGGAACAGGAGAGCGCACGAGGGAGCTTCC
AGGGGGAAACGCCTGGTATCTTTATAGTCCTGTCGGGTTTCGCCACCTCTGACTTGAGCGTCGATTTTTG
TGATGCTCGTCAGGGGGGCGGAGCCTATGGAAAAACGCCAGCAACGCGGCCTTTTTACGGTTCCTGGCCT
TTTGCTGGCCTTTTGCTCACATGTTCTTTCCTGCGTTATCCCCTGATTCTGTGGATAACCGTATTACCGC
CTTTGAGTGAGCTGATACCGCTCGCCGCAGCCGAACGACCGAGCGCAGCGAGTCAGTGAGCGAGGAAGCG
GAAGAGCGCCCAATACGCAAACCGCCTCTCCCCGCGCGTTGGCCGATTCATTAATGCAGCTGGCACGACA
GGTTTCCCGACTGGAAAGCGGGCAGTGAGCGCAACGCAATTAATACGCGTACCGCTAGC
